>Addgene plasmid #229212 | pCX137 | addgene full sequence | sequence record 457234 | Addgene NGS Result
AGTGCCACCTGGGTCGACATTGATTATTGACTAGTTATTAATAGTAATCAATTACGGGGTCATTAGTTCA
TAGCCCATATATGGAGTTCCGCGTTACATAACTTACGGTAAATGGCCCGCCTGGCTGACCGCCCAACGAC
CCCCGCCCATTGACGTCAATAATGACGTATGTTCCCATAGTAACGCCAATAGGGACTTTCCATTGACGTC
AATGGGTGGAGTATTTACGGTAAACTGCCCACTTGGCAGTACATCAAGTGTATCATATGCCAAGTACGCC
CCCTATTGACGTCAATGACGGTAAATGGCCCGCCTGGCATTATGCCCAGTACATGACCTTATGGGACTTT
CCTACTTGGCAGTACATCTACGTATTAGTCATCGCTATTACCATGGTCGAGGTGAGCCCCACGTTCTGCT
TCACTCTCCCCATCTCCCCCCCCTCCCCACCCCCAATTTTGTATTTATTTATTTTTTAATTATTTTGTGC
AGCGATGGGGGCGGGGGGGGGGGGGGGGCGCGCCAGGGGGGGGGGGGGGGGGGGAGGGGGGGGGGGGGGS
GAGGSGGAGAGGTGCGGCGGCAGCCAATCAGAGCGGCGCGCTCCGAAAGTTTCCTTTTATGGCGAGGCGG
CGGCGGCGGCGGCCCTATAAAAAGCGAAGCGCGCGGCGGGCGGGAGTCGCTGCGCGCTGCCTTCGCCCCG
TGCCCCGCTCCGCCGCCGCCTCGCGCCGCCCGCCCCGGCTCTGACTGACCGCGTTACTCCCACAGGTGAG
CGGGCGGGACGGCCCTTCTCCTCCGGGCTGTAATTAGCGCTTGGTTTAATGACGGCTTGTTTCTTTTCTG
TGGCTGCGTGAAAGCCTTGAGGGGCTCCGGGAGGGCCCTTTGTGCGGGGGGAGCGGCTCGGGGGGTGCGT
GCGTGTGTGTGTGCGTGGGGAGCGCCGCGTGCGGCTCCGCGCTGCCCGGCGGCTGTGAGCGCTGCGGGCG
CGGCGCGGGGCTTTGTGCGCTCCGCAGTGTGCGCGAGGGGAGCGCGGCCGGGGGCGGTGCCCCGCGGTGC
GGGGGGGGCTGCGAGGGGAACAAAGGCTGCGTGCGGGGTGTGTGCGTGGGGGGGTGAGCAGGGGGTGTGG
GCGCGTCGGTCGGGCTGCAACCCCCCCTGCACCCCCCTCCCCGAGTTGCTGAGCACGGCCCGGCTTCGGG
TGCGGGGCTCCGTACGGGGCGTGGCGCGGGGCTCGCCGTGCCGGGCGGGGGGTGGCGGCAGGTGGGGGTG
CCGGGCGGGGCGGGGCCGCCKCGGGCCGGGGRGGGCTCGGGGGRGGGGCGCGGCGGCCCCCGGAGCGCCG
GCGGCTGTCGAGGCGCGGCGAGCCGCAGCCATTGCCTTTTATGGTAATCGTGCGAGAGGGCGCAGGGACT
TCCTTTGTCCCAAATCTGTGCGGAGCCGAAATCTGGGAGGCGCCGCCGCACCCCCTCTAGCGGGCGCGGG
GCGAAGCGGTGCGGCGCCGGCAGGAAGGAAATGGGCGGGGAGGGCCTTCGTGCGTCGCCGCGCCGCCGTC
CCCTTCTCCCTCTCCAGCCTCGGGGCTGTCCGCGGGGGGACGGCTGCCTTCGGGGGGGACGGGGCAGGGC
GGGGTTCGGCTTCTGGCGTGTGACCGGCGGCTCTAGAGCCTCTGCTAACCATGTTCATGCCTTCTTCTTT
TTCCTACAGCTCCTGGGCAACGTGCTGGTTATTGTGCTGTCTCATCATTTTGGCAAAGAATTCGCCACCG
TGGACTCAGCGGCAGAGACGCCACCCCGAGAAGGCAAATCCCACTTTCAGATCCTGCTGGACGTGGTCCA
GTTCCTCCCTGAAGACATCATCATTCAGACCTTCGAAGGCTGGCTGCTGATAAAAGCACAACACGGAACC
AGAATGGATGAGCACGGTTTTATCTCAAGAAGCTTCACCCGACAGTACAAACTACCAGATGGTGTGGAAA
TCAAAGATTTGTCTGCAGTCCTCTGTCATGATGGAATTTTGGTGGTGGAAGTAAAGGATCCAGTTGGGAC
TAAGGAGCTCATCGAATCCTTAAGCTACGAACGATATAAACCTAATTACCTCGAGAGGGGACGGAAACTT
TGTTCCTCAGCAGCATTTACAAAAGTCAGTTATGGATATAAACCTAATTACCTCGAGAGGGGACGGAAAC
TACCCAGTGAAACTGACGAATTGCTTCTCTTGCATTGATATAAACCTAATTACCTCGAGAGGGGACGGAA
ACTACCTCTAGAAGCTGGCTCCAGAGATTTCTTCATTTGATATAAACCTAATTACCTCGAGAGGGGACGG
AAACTTGTATTCATCTTGCATTTCCACAAACTTGTCTTATGATATAAACCTAATTACCTCGAGAGGGGAC
GGAAACTTCAATAAGCATCCATCTTATTCTCCAAATAGAAGAGATATAAACCTAATTACCTCGAGAGGGG
ACGGAAACTTCTCATGGATATGGCAGAAGCCTGCAGGGCTTAAAGATATAAACCTAATTACCTCGAGAGG
GGACGGAAACTTTCATGGGCCAGAATGATCAAAAGCACAAAGGTCTGATATAAACCTAATTACCTCGAGA
GGGGACGGAAACTTTATATGAAGACCTGCACACAGACAAGAAAAATTAGATATAAACCTAATTACCTCGA
GAGGGGACGGAAACTTTGTGCTGAGAACCATACCAAAGTAAACCTTGTGAGATATAAACCTAATTACCTC
GAGAGGGGACGGAAACTTCTCTCTCCAGGAATGATATATGCAGGAGAACACAGATATAAACCTAATTACC
TCGAGAGGGGACGGAAACTTCCAAACCTTTTTCTGGTTTTAAAAAAGTGGGGAGGATATAAACCTAATTA
CCTCGAGAGGGGACGGAAACTTTACACTGACCAGGCCCATACACAGAAAAACAACAGATATAAACCTAAT
TACCTCGAGAGGGGACGGAAACAAACAGGCCTAGAATGCTCAGATCTGGGACAAATGTGATATAAACCTA
ATTACCTCGAGAGGGGACGGAAACTTGGCAGGAAGTAGGGGGACCTGTGGGTGGGTAACTGATATAAACC
TAATTACCTCGAGAGGGGACGGAAACTTCTGTGGATATGAAAGGAAAGGCTCAACAGTTAAGGATATAAA
CCTAATTACCTCGAGAGGGGACGGAAACTTGGTGAGCAGGCCTTTAAGCAGCAAGATAATCAGTGATATA
AACCTAATTACCTCGAGAGGGGACGGAAACTGTCACTGGGTCCCTTGGGCTAAGGAAAGTTCAGTCGATA
TAAACCTAATTACCTCGAGAGGGGACGGAAACTATAAAGTCCATGTCTTCAGTGAGAACATACTGGGTGA
TATAAACCTAATTACCTCGAGAGGGGACGGAAACTTCTTATAGGGCTGTTTTGGATCATAGAAAACAAGT
GATATAAACCTAATTACCTCGAGAGGGGACGGAAACTAGGAAAGGAAAATGTTCTGTTGAGTTTCTACGT
TAGATATAAACCTAATTACCTCGAGAGGGGACGGAAACTTCAGAGGAAAAGAAATGGTAGCAGAAAATAG
CAAAGATATAAACCTAATTACCTCGAGAGGGGACGGAAACTTCAGGTGAGGGGCAATCAGTCTGAACAAT
GAGCAAGATATAAACCTAATTACCTCGAGAGGGGACGGAAACTTAACTAAAATGCTTCTGCCCTTAAAAG
AAAGTCAAGATATAAACCTAATTACCTCGAGAGGGGACGGAAACTTGCAGTGTAGCCATGGACCAATTAT
TAACTGGCCCGATATAAACCTAATTACCTCGAGAGGGGACGGAAACACCGGTGCAATTACGCTTAGCTAG
CAGATCTTTTTCCCTCTGCCAAAAATTATGGGGACATCATGAAGCCCCTTGAGCATCTGACTTCTGGCTA
ATAAAGGAAATTTATTTTCATTGCAATAGTGTGTTGGAATTTTTTGTGTCTCTCACTCGGAAGGACATAT
GGGAGGGCAAATCATTTAAAACATCAGAATGAGTATTTGGTTTAGAGTTTGGCAACATATGCCCATATGC
TGGCTGCCATGAACAAAGGTTGGCTATAAAGAGGTCATCAGTATATGAAACAGCCCCCTGCTGTCCATTC
CTTATTCCATAGAAAAGCCTTGACTTGAGGTTAGATTTTTTTTATATTTTGTTTTGTGTTATTTTTTTCT
TTAACATCCCTAAAATTTTCCTTACATGTTTTACTAGCCAGATTTTTCCTCCTCTCCTGACTACTCCCAG
TCATAGCTGTCCCTCTTCTCTTATGGAGATCCCTCGACCTGCAGCCCAAGCTTGGCGTAATCATGGTCAT
AGCTGTTTCCTGTGTGAAATTGTTATCCGCTCACAATTCCACACAACATACGAGCCGGAAGCATAAAGTG
TAAAGCCTGGGGTGCCTAATGAGTGAGCTAACTCACATTAATTGCGTTGCGCTCACTGCCCGCTTTCCAG
TCGGGAAACCTGTCGTGCCAGCGGATCCGCATCTCAATTAGTCAGCAACCATAGTCCCGCCCCTAACTCC
GCCCATCCCGCCCCTAACTCCGCCCAGTTCCGCCCATTCTCCGCCCCATGGCTGACTAATTTTTTTTATT
TATGCAGAGGCCGAGGCCGCCTCGGCCTCTGAGCTATTCCAGAAGTAGTGAGGAGGCTTTTTTGGAGGCC
TAGGCTTTTGCAAAAAGCTAACTTGTTTATTGCAGCTTATAATGGTTACAAATAAAGCAATAGCATCACA
AATTTCACAAATAAAGCATTTTTTTCACTGCATTCTAGTTGTGGTTTGTCCAAACTCATCAATGTATCTT
ATCATGTCTGGATCCGCTGCATTAATGAATCGGCCAACGCGCGGGGAGAGGCGGTTTGCGTATTGGGCGC
TCTTCCGCTTCCTCGCTCACTGACTCGCTGCGCTCGGTCGTTCGGCTGCGGCGAGCGGTATCAGCTCACT
CAAAGGCGGTAATACGGTTATCCACAGAATCAGGGGATAACGCAGGAAAGAACATGTGAGCAAAAGGCCA
GCAAAAGGCCAGGAACCGTAAAAAGGCCGCGTTGCTGGCGTTTTTCCATAGGCTCCGCCCCCCTGACGAG
CATCACAAAAATCGACGCTCAAGTCAGAGGTGGCGAAACCCGACAGGACTATAAAGATACCAGGCGTTTC
CCCCTGGAAGCTCCCTCGTGCGCTCTCCTGTTCCGACCCTGCCGCTTACCGGATACCTGTCCGCCTTTCT
CCCTTCGGGAAGCGTGGCGCTTTCTCATAGCTCACGCTGTAGGTATCTCAGTTCGGTGTAGGTCGTTCGC
TCCAAGCTGGGCTGTGTGCACGAACCCCCCGTTCAGCCCGACCGCTGCGCCTTATCCGGTAACTATCGTC
TTGAGTCCAACCCGGTAAGACACGACTTATCGCCACTGGCAGCAGCCACTGGTAACAGGATTAGCAGAGC
GAGGTATGTAGGCGGTGCTACAGAGTTCTTGAAGTGGTGGCCTAACTACGGCTACACTAGAAGAACAGTA
TTTGGTATCTGCGCTCTGCTGAAGCCAGTTACCTTCGGAAAAAGAGTTGGTAGCTCTTGATCCGGCAAAC
AAACCACCGCTGGTAGCGGTGGTTTTTTTGTTTGCAAGCAGCAGATTACGCGCAGAAAAAAAGGATCTCA
AGAAGATCCTTTGATCTTTTCTACGGGGTCTGACGCTCAGTGGAACGAAAACTCACGTTAAGGGATTTTG
GTCATGAGATTATCAAAAAGGATCTTCACCTAGATCCTTTTAAATTAAAAATGAAGTTTTAAATCAATCT
AAAGTATATATGAGTAAACTTGGTCTGACAGTTACCAATGCTTAATCAGTGAGGCACCTATCTCAGCGAT
CTGTCTATTTCGTTCATCCATAGTTGCCTGACTCCCCGTCGTGTAGATAACTACGATACGGGAGGGCTTA
CCATCTGGCCCCAGTGCTGCAATGATACCGCGAGACCCACGCTCACCGGCTCCAGATTTATCAGCAATAA
ACCAGCCAGCCGGAAGGGCCGAGCGCAGAAGTGGTCCTGCAACTTTATCCGCCTCCATCCAGTCTATTAA
TTGTTGCCGGGAAGCTAGAGTAAGTAGTTCGCCAGTTAATAGTTTGCGCAACGTTGTTGCCATTGCTACA
GGCATCGTGGTGTCACGCTCGTCGTTTGGTATGGCTTCATTCAGCTCCGGTTCCCAACGATCAAGGCGAG
TTACATGATCCCCCATGTTGTGCAAAAAAGCGGTTAGCTCCTTCGGTCCTCCGATCGTTGTCAGAAGTAA
GTTGGCCGCAGTGTTATCACTCATGGTTATGGCAGCACTGCATAATTCTCTTACTGTCATGCCATCCGTA
AGATGCTTTTCTGTGACTGGTGAGTACTCAACCAAGTCATTCTGAGAATAGTGTATGCGGCGACCGAGTT
GCTCTTGCCCGGCGTCAATACGGGATAATACCGCGCCACATAGCAGAACTTTAAAAGTGCTCATCATTGG
AAAACGTTCTTCGGGGCGAAAACTCTCAAGGATCTTACCGCTGTTGAGATCCAGTTCGATGTAACCCACT
CGTGCACCCAACTGATCTTCAGCATCTTTTACTTTCACCAGCGTTTCTGGGTGAGCAAAAACAGGAAGGC
AAAATGCCGCAAAAAAGGGAATAAGGGCGACACGGAAATGTTGAATACTCATACTCTTCCTTTTTCAATA
TTATTGAAGCATTTATCAGGGTTATTGTCTCATGAGCGGATACATATTTGAATGTATTTAGAAAAATAAA
CAAATAGGGGTTCCGCGCACATTTCCCCGAAA
Features (pLannotate 1.2.2; 17 found; start..end, strand, type, name):
     16..395     +  enhancer       CMV enhancer: human cytomegalovirus immediate early enhancer
    397..672     +  promoter       chicken β-actin promoter: No description available
    673..1689    +  intron         chimeric intron: chimera between introns from chicken β-actin and rabbit β-globin
   1687..1743    +  CDS            HBB (fragment): HBB_LEPEU - Experimental evidence at protein level: Swiss-Prot protein existence level 1. Involved in oxygen transport from the lung to the various peripheral tissues. From Lepus europaeus (European hare).
   1750..2034    +  CDS            HSPB3 (fragment): HSPB3_HUMAN - Also known as HSP27, HSPL27. Experimental evidence at protein level: Swiss-Prot protein existence level 1. Inhibitor of actin polymerization. From Homo sapiens (Human).
   3920..3975    +  polyA_signal   β-globin poly(A) signal: rabbit β-globin polyadenylation signal (Gil and Proudfoot, 1987)
   4360..4376    -  protein_bind   lac operator: The lac repressor binds to the lac operator to inhibit transcription in E. coli. This inhibition can be relieved by adding lactose or isopropyl-β-D-thiogalactopyranoside (IPTG). lac repressor encoded by lacI
   4384..4414    -  promoter       lac promoter: promoter for the E. coli lac operon
   4429..4450    -  protein_bind   CAP binding site: CAP binding activates transcription in the presence of cAMP. E. coli catabolite activator protein
   4463..4502    -  CDS            lacI (fragment): lac repressor; lacI; The lac repressor binds to the lac operator to inhibit transcription in E. coli. This inhibition can be relieved by adding lactose or isopropyl-β-D-thiogalactopyranoside (IPTG).
   4509..4531    +  promoter       SV40 promoter (fragment): SV40 enhancer and early promoter
   4555..4690    +  rep_origin     SV40 ori: SV40 origin of replication
   4710..4844    +  polyA_signal   SV40 poly(A) signal: SV40 polyadenylation signal
   4846..4900    -  CDS            lacI (fragment): lac repressor; lacI; The lac repressor binds to the lac operator to inhibit transcription in E. coli. This inhibition can be relieved by adding lactose or isopropyl-β-D-thiogalactopyranoside (IPTG).
   5083..5671    -  rep_origin     ori: high-copy-number ColE1/pMB1/pBR322/pUC origin of replication
   5842..6702    -  CDS            AmpR: β-lactamase; bla; confers resistance to ampicillin, carbenicillin, and related antibiotics
   6703..6807    -  promoter       AmpR promoter: bla
