[The description below was written by a language model from this plasmid's Addgene catalogue record and pLannotate feature annotations shown in this document.]
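Description:
pCX137 is a mammalian expression plasmid built on the pCAGGS backbone that carries a synthetic CRISPR array of 24 spacers (spacers 1-24) directed against the 3'UTR of the NOTCH2 transcript. It is maintained in E. coli through a high-copy ColE1/pUC-type origin and selected with ampicillin via the β-lactamase gene and its native promoter. The record lists a recombination-deficient cloning strain, which fits the highly repetitive nature of a long repeat-spacer array. Backbone remnants include a lac promoter/operator region with short lacI fragments, plus an SV40 origin and SV40 poly(A) signal. The SV40 origin can support episomal replication in cells expressing large T antigen.

The expression unit is the composite CAG promoter: the CMV immediate-early enhancer, the chicken β-actin promoter and a chimeric β-actin/β-globin intron, terminated downstream by the rabbit β-globin polyadenylation signal. Roughly 1.9 kb between the annotated elements near the promoter and the poly(A) signal has no feature calls. This is presumably where the array lies, although the table does not mark individual repeats or spacers. The short "HBB" fragment is probably β-globin exon sequence belonging to the backbone. The "HSPB3" fragment just downstream of the intron is an automated similarity hit whose role the record does not explain.

According to the associated publication title, the plasmid was made for single-molecule live-cell RNA imaging with the type III CRISPR-Csm system. Processing the Pol II-driven array would yield many crRNAs that tile one NOTCH2 mRNA, concentrating multiple complexes on a single transcript. The Csm proteins and any fluorescent reporter are not encoded here and must be supplied from other constructs.
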