Addgene plasmid #229212: pCX137
Purpose: CRISPR array plasmid for NOTCH2 (Spacers 1-24)
Depositing lab: Jennifer Doudna. Depositing organization: University of California, Berkeley. Publication: Single-molecule live-cell RNA imaging with CRISPR-Csm. Xia C, Colognori D, Jiang XS, Xu K, Doudna JA. Nat Biotechnol. 2025 Feb 18. doi: 10.1038/s41587-024-02540-5. PubMed 39966655.
Backbone
  Vector backbone: pCAGGS
  Vector type: Mammalian Expression
Growth in bacteria
  Bacterial resistance: Ampicillin, 100 μg/mL
  Growth temperature: 37°C
  Growth strain: NEB Stable
  Copy number: Unknown
Gene/Insert
  Gene/Insert name: CRISPR array plasmid for NOTCH2 (Spacers 1-24)
  gRNA/shRNA sequence: NOTCH2 3'UTR
  Species: Synthetic
Terms and licenses: Academic/Nonprofit Terms; Industry Terms: Not Available to Industry
Depositor comments: Please visit https://doi.org/10.1101/2024.07.14.603457 for bioRxiv preprint.
How to cite: pCX137 was a gift from Jennifer Doudna (Addgene plasmid # 229212 ; http://n2t.net/addgene:229212 ; RRID:Addgene_229212)
